>Addgene plasmid #64210 | pBa-FRB-3myc-Rab7 | depositor full sequence | sequence record 123051 | pBa-FRB-3myc-Rab7 sequence 7036 bps
TTAGTGCATGCATACCCCTCGGTGTTATTGCTGCTCTGTGCACGCACGCTCATTGTATCACTTCATCCCA
GTGCATGCACTCACACTGGAGCGATTGCTGCTCGGTGCACGCACACTCATTGTATCACGTCAGCTCAGTG
GCTGCACGCACACCGGTGTTATTGCTGCTCGGTGCGTGCATGCACATCAGTGTCGCTGCAGCTCAGTGCA
TGCACGCTCATTGCCCATCGCTATCCCTGCCTCTCCTGCTGGCGCTCCCCGGGAGGTGACTTCAAGGGGA
CCGCAGGACCACCTCGGGGGTGGGGGGAGGGCTGCACACGCGGACCCCGCTCCCCCTCCCCAACAAAGCA
CTGTGGAATCAAAAAGGGGGGAGGGGGGATGGAGGGGCGCGTCACACCCCCGCCCCACACCCTCACCTCG
AGGTGAGCCCCACGTTCTGCTTCACTCTCCCCATCTCCCCCCCCTCCCCACCCCCAATTTTGTATTTATT
TATTTTTTAATTATTTTGTGCAGCGATGGGGGCGGGGGGGGGGGGGGCGCGCGCCAGGCGGGGCGGGGCG
GGGCGAGGGGCGGGGCGGGGCGAGGCGGAGAGGTGCGGCGGCAGCCAATCAGAGCGGCGCGCTCCGAAAG
TTTCCTTTTATGGCGAGGCGGCGGCGGCGGCGGCCCTATAAAAAGCGAAGCGCGCGGCGGGCGGGAGTCG
CTGCGTTGCCTTCGCCCCGTGCCCCGCTCCGCGCCGCCTCGCGCCGCCCGCCCCGGCTCTGACTGACCGC
GTTACTCCCACAGGTGAGCGGGCGGGACGGCCCTTCTCCTCCGGGCTGTAATTAGCGCTTGGTTTAATGA
CGGCTCGTTTCTTTTCTGTGGCTGCGTGAAAGCCTTAAAGGGCTCCGGGAGGGCCCTTTGTGCGGGGGGG
AGCGGCTCGGGGGGTGCGTGCGTGTGTGTGTGCGTGGGGAGCGCCGCGTGCGGCCCGCGCTGCCCGGCGG
CTGTGAGCGCTGCGGGCGCGGCGCGGGGCTTTGTGCGCTCCGCGTGTGCGCGAGGGGAGCGCGGCCGGGG
GCGGTGCCCCGCGGTGCGGGGGGGCTGCGAGGGGAACAAAGGCTGCGTGCGGGGTGTGTGCGTGGGGGGG
TGAGCAGGGGGTGTGGGCGCGGCGGTCGGGCTGTAACCCCCCCCTGCACCCCCCTCCCCGAGTTGCTGAG
CACGGCCCGGCTTCGGGTGCGGGGCTCCGTGCGGGGCGTGGCGCGGGGCTCGCCGTGCCGGGCGGGGGGT
GGCGGCAGGTGGGGGTGCCGGGCGGGGCGGGGCCGCCTCGGGCCGGGGAGGGCTCGGGGGAGGGGCGCGG
CGGCCCCGGAGCGCCGGCGGCTGTCGAGGCGCGGCGAGCCGCAGCCATTGCCTTTTATGGTAATCGTGCG
AGAGGGCGCAGGGACTTCCTTTGTCCCAAATCTGGCGGAGCCGAAATCTGGGAGGCGCCGCCGCACCCCC
TCTAGCGGGCGCGGGCGAAGCGGTGCGGCGCCGGCAGGAAGGAAATGGGCGGGGAGGGCCTTCGTGCGTC
GCCGCGCCGCCGTCCCCTTCTCCATCTCCAGCCTCGGGGCTGCCGCAGGGGGACGGCTGCCTTCGGGGGG
GACGGGGCAGGGCGGGGTTCGGCTTCTGGCGTGTGACCGGCGGGGTTTATATCTTCCCTTCTCTGTTCCT
CCGCAGCCCCCAAGCTTGGCGCGCCTAGGCCTACCATGGCTTCTAGAATCCTCTGGCATGAGATGTGGCA
TGAAGGCCTGGAAGAGGCATCTCGTTTGTACTTTGGGGAAAGGAACGTGAAAGGCATGTTTGAGGTGCTG
GAGCCCTTGCATGCTATGATGGAACGGGGCCCCCAGACTCTGAAGGAAACATCCTTTAATCAGGCCTATG
GTCGAGATTTAATGGAGGCCCAAGAGTGGTGCAGGAAGTACATGAAATCAGGGAATGTCAAGGACCTCCT
CCAAGCCTGGGACCTCTATTATCATGTGTTCCGACGAATCTCAAAGACTAGTTATCCGTACGGAATGCAG
AAGCTGATCTCAGAGGAGGACCTGCAAAAACTTATTTCTGAAGAGGATCTGCAAAAGCTTATTTCTGAAG
AAGATCTGTACAAGCGGACCGGTAGTGGCATGACCTCTAGGAAGAAAGTGTTGCTGAAGGTCATCATCCT
GGGGGACTCTGGTGTTGGAAAGACCTCTCTCATGAACCAGTATGTGAACAAGAAGTTCAGTAACCAGTAC
AAAGCCACAATAGGAGCGGACTTTCTGACCAAGGAGGTGATGGTGGACGACAGACTTGTTACCATGCAGA
TCTGGGACACAGCCGGTCAAGAACGGTTCCAGTCTCTTGGTGTGGCCTTCTACAGAGGTGCAGATTGCTG
TGTTCTGGTGTTTGATGTGACTGCCCCCAACACTTTCAAAACCCTCGACAGCTGGAGAGACGAGTTTCTC
ATCCAGGCCAGCCCCCGGGATCCCGAGAACTTCCCTTTTGTTGTGTTGGGAAACAAGATTGACCTGGAAA
ACAGACAAGTGGCCACAAAGAGGGCACAGGCTTGGTGCTACAGCAAAAACAACATTCCTTACTTCGAGAC
CAGTGCCAAGGAGGCCATCAATGTGGAGCAGGCCTTCCAGACAATTGCTCGGAATGCCCTTAAACAGGAA
ACAGAAGTGGAACTGTACAATGAATTCCCTGAACCCATCAAACTGGACAAGAATGACCGGGCCAAAGCCT
CCGCAGAAAGCTGCAGTTGTTGATCTAGATAAGTAATGATCATAATCAGCCATATCACATCTGTAGAGGT
TTTACTTGCTTTAAAAAACCTCCCACACCTCCCCCTGAACCTGAAACATAAAATGAATGCAATTGTTGTT
GTTAACTTGTTTATTGCAGCTTATAATGGTTACAAATAAAGCAATAGCATCACAAATTTCACAAATAAAG
CATTTTTTTCACTGCATTCTAGTTGTGGTTTGTCCAAACTCATCAATGTATCTTATCATGTCTGGATCCC
CGGGTACCGAGCTCGAATTCGTAATCATGTCATAGCTGTTTCCTGTGTGAAATTGTTATCCGCTCACAAT
TCCACACAACATACGAGCCGGAAGCATAAAGTGTAAAGCCTGGGGTGCCTAATGAGTGAGCTAACTCACA
TTAATTGCGTTGCGCTCACTGCCCGCTTTCCAGTCGGGAAACCTGTCGTGCCAGCTGCATTAATGAATCG
GCCAACGCGCGGGGAGAGGCGGTTTGCGTATTGGGCGCTCTTCCGCTTCCTCGCTCACTGACTCGCTGCG
CTCGGTCGTTCGGCTGCGGCGAGCGGTATCAGCTCACTCAAAGGCGGTAATACGGTTATCCACAGAATCA
GGGGATAACGCAGGAAAGAACATGTGAGCAAAAGGCCAGCAAAAGGCCAGGAACCGTAAAAAGGCCGCGT
TGCTGGCGTTTTTCCATAGGCTCCGCCCCCCTGACGAGCATCACAAAAATCGACGCTCAAGTCAGAGGTG
GCGAAACCCGACAGGACTATAAAGATACCAGGCGTTTCCCCCTGGAAGCTCCCTCGTGCGCTCTCCTGTT
CCGACCCTGCCGCTTACCGGATACCTGTCCGCCTTTCTCCCTTCGGGAAGCGTGGCGCTTTCTCATAGCT
CACGCTGTAGGTATCTCAGTTCGGTGTAGGTCGTTCGCTCCAAGCTGGGCTGTGTGCACGAACCCCCCGT
TCAGCCCGACCGCTGCGCCTTATCCGGTAACTATCGTCTTGAGTCCAACCCGGTAAGACACGACTTATCG
CCACTGGCAGCAGCCACTGGTAACAGGATTAGCAGAGCGAGGTATGTAGGCGGTGCTACAGAGTTCTTGA
AGTGGTGGCCTAACTACGGCTACACTAGAAGGACAGTATTTGGTATCTGCGCTCTGCTGAAGCCAGTTAC
CTTCGGAAAAAGAGTTGGTAGCTCTTGATCCGGCAAACAAACCACCGCTGGTAGCGGTGGTTTTTTTGTT
TGCAAGCAGCAGATTACGCGCAGAAAAAAAGGATCTCAAGAAGATCCTTTGATCTTTTCTACGGGGTCTG
ACGCTCAGTGGAACGAAAACTCACGTTAAGGGATTTTGGTCATGAGATTATCAAAAAGGATCTTCACCTA
GATCCTTTTAAATTAAAAATGAAGTTTTAAATCAATCTAAAGTATATATGAGTAAACTTGGTCTGACAGT
TACCAATGCTTAATCAGTGAGGCACCTATCTCAGCGATCTGTCTATTTCGTTCATCCATAGTTGCCTGAC
TCCCCGTCGTGTAGATAACTACGATACGGGAGGGCTTACCATCTGGCCCCAGTGCTGCAATGATACCGCG
AGACCCACGCTCACCGGCTCCAGATTTATCAGCAATAAACCAGCCAGCCGGAAGGGCCGAGCGCAGAAGT
GGTCCTGCAACTTTATCCGCCTCCATCCAGTCTATTAATTGTTGCCGGGAAGCTAGAGTAAGTAGTTCGC
CAGTTAATAGTTTGCGCAACGTTGTTGCCATTGCTACAGGCATCGTGGTGTCACGCTCGTCGTTTGGTAT
GGCTTCATTCAGCTCCGGTTCCCAACGATCAAGGCGAGTTACATGATCCCCCATGTTGTGCAAAAAAGCG
GTTAGCTCCTTCGGTCCTCCGATCGTTGTCAGAAGTAAGTTGGCCGCAGTGTTATCACTCATGGTTATGG
CAGCACTGCATAATTCTCTTACTGTCATGCCATCCGTAAGATGCTTTTCTGTGACTGGTGAGTACTCAAC
CAAGTCATTCTGAGAATAGTGTATGCGGCGACCGAGTTGCTCTTGCCCGGCGTCAATACGGGATAATACC
GCGCCACATAGCAGAACTTTAAAAGTGCTCATCATTGGAAAACGTTCTTCGGGGCGAAAACTCTCAAGGA
TCTTACCGCTGTTGAGATCCAGTTCGATGTAACCCACTCGTGCACCCAACTGATCTTCAGCATCTTTTAC
TTTCACCAGCGTTTCTGGGTGAGCAAAAACAGGAAGGCAAAATGCCGCAAAAAAGGGAATAAGGGCGACA
CGGAAATGTTGAATACTCATACTCTTCCTTTTTCAATATTATTGAAGCATTTATCAGGGTTATTGTCTCA
TGAGCGGATACATATTTGAATGTATTTAGAAAAATAAACAAATAGGGGTTCCGCGCACATTTCCCCGAAA
AGTGCCACCTGACGTCTAAGAAACCATTATTATCATGACATTAACCTATAAAAATAGGCGTATCACGAGG
CCCTTTCGTCTCGCGCGTTTCGGTGATGACGGTGAAAACCTCTGACACATGCAGCTCCCGGAGACGGTCA
CAGCTTGTCTGTAAGCGGATGCCGGGAGCAGACAAGCCCGTCAGGGCGCGTCAGCGGGTGTTGGCGGGTG
TCGGGGTTGGCTTAACTATGCGGCATCAGAGCAGATTGTACTGAGAGTGCACCATATGCGGTGTGAAATA
CCGCACAGATGCGTAAGGAGAAAATACCGCATCAGGCGCCATTCGCCATTCAGGCTGCGCAACTGTTGGG
AAGGGCGATCGGTGCGGGCCTCTTCGCTATTACGCCAGCTGGCGAAAGGGGGATGTGCTGCAAGGCGATT
AAGTTGGGTAACGCCAGGGTTTTCCCAGTCACGACGTTGTAAAACGACGGCCAGTGCCAAGTTGGGATCT
TTGCATTGGCCCACGGCTCTCAGGATGGGGATGCTCCCCTTCAGCACCCGGTTCCCCTTGGAAACTGATG
GTCCTGGCTCTGTGGCATGGCAGTGGCACTGTGAGGAGCCCCTACCAGCAGCACACAGTGGGTTTGGCAC
TGCCACGCTCCGGATGCCGCGCTCTGATCCAACCCCATAATCAAGGGAACCCGAATTGCCCCATCATTGC
CCCCACCACCCCCATCCTGCCGGGCCCTCACACCCCACGCTGCCTTGTGGTGACATTCCCCAGCCCAAAC
CCACGGCTTCATGGCTACCGCGGGGCATTTCCCATTGCCGCCCCATTATCAGCTCTGCACACCTCCCGCT
GTACCCATGCCTCGTGGCTGCCCTTCTTTGACGTATAATCTTCTAATTAATACCCGGCCTTGTCAAAGTG
GAGCACAAACGTTAATTAATTCCCCAGCAGGCAGGTAATTAACAGTGTGACTCCCTTTTTGCTGCGAGTG
GGGCTGATACAGAGAGATGTGGCACTATGGAGCCCACGGGGTCCTGGCACTGGGTGCCCACGGAGGTCCC
CATGTGCTGCAGTGTCACCGCCTCCGAGGTGACAGTATTGTCCCTGCGGTGTCCCTGCAGCTCAGCTCTG
TCCACAGGGCCACCTCCAGTTTGGAGGGGACACAATGCAGCCCCGATGCAACCCATCCTCGCAGCATCCC
AGGGACAAAGACCCCACTGCAAGACCGCACACAGGGCTGGGTCCCGCTCCCCTAATATCTACAGTGCTTT
TGCATGGCCCCTTAATCAATGCAGTTAATCAGCATGCGCTCATGCACCGCTCTGGAGCTGCAAAGCCCCT
CGCAGCGCTGCTCACCAACACCGCGCACCGCCCCGGCCCAGCCTGCAGCACGCGCTGCAAACAGGAAAGA
AACAAAATATTGCCCAAATGTAGGCAAAGGCATTCGGCTGCCTTGACCTCCGCCGGGCCGGGCCCTGCCT
GACTCAGCTCCTTACTCAGCGCTCGCTTCCTCCCTCCGGCTGCCACCGCCGCAGCGCACACCCTGACAAA
GAGTGGCCCTTAACGGGCTCTGAGGTGCACCCAGCAGTGCACTCAGCAGTCCAAGGGCCGGCCTGGAGGT
TTGCACCGCTACGTGCTGACATTAGCATTGAACTTGGCCCTGGGTAGTGCTGCAGGCCGGGCGGGGTGGG
TGTAGAGAGTGCAGCGCGCGTTGCACCCGGTGCCCCTTCCCCTCCCTTGCATCCCAGCAGGCTGCACCCC
AGCACCAGGCCCGTGCATGCATGCTCCTGGTGTTATTGCAGCCTGGTGCATGCATGCGTCTTAGTGGTGC
AGCGCTGTGCATGCATCCTCCTTGGTGTGTAGCAGC
Features (pLannotate 1.2.2; 16 found; start..end, strand, type, name):
    418..693     +  promoter       chicken β-actin promoter: No description available
    694..1653    +  intron         chimeric intron: chimera between introns from chicken β-actin and rabbit β-globin
   1728..2006    +  CDS            FRB*: T2098L mutant of FKBP-rapamycin binding domain of human FRAP binds synthetic ligands such as AP21967
   2130..2750    +  CDS            RAB7A: RAB7A_HUMAN - Also known as RAB7. Experimental evidence at protein level: Swiss-Prot protein existence level 1. Small GTPase which cycles between active GTP-bound and inactive GDP-bound states. In its active state, binds to a variety of effector proteins playing a key role in the regulation of endo- lysosomal trafficking. Governs early-to-late endosomal maturation, microtubule minus-end as well as plus-end directed endosomal migration and positioning, and endosome-lysosome transport through different protein-protein interaction cascades. Plays a central role, not only in endosomal traffic, but
   2766..2851    +  CDS            large T antigen (fragment): large T antigen from SV40 (simian virus 40)
   2874..3008    +  polyA_signal   SV40 poly(A) signal: SV40 polyadenylation signal
   3063..3079    -  protein_bind   lac operator: The lac repressor binds to the lac operator to inhibit transcription in E. coli. This inhibition can be relieved by adding lactose or isopropyl-β-D-thiogalactopyranoside (IPTG). lac repressor encoded by lacI
   3087..3117    -  promoter       lac promoter: promoter for the E. coli lac operon
   3132..3153    -  protein_bind   CAP binding site: CAP binding activates transcription in the presence of cAMP. E. coli catabolite activator protein
   3166..3258    -  CDS            lacI (fragment): lac repressor; lacI; The lac repressor binds to the lac operator to inhibit transcription in E. coli. This inhibition can be relieved by adding lactose or isopropyl-β-D-thiogalactopyranoside (IPTG).
   3441..4029    -  rep_origin     ori: high-copy-number ColE1/pMB1/pBR322/pUC origin of replication
   4200..5060    -  CDS            AmpR: β-lactamase; bla; confers resistance to ampicillin, carbenicillin, and related antibiotics
   5061..5165    -  promoter       AmpR promoter: bla
   5260..5295    +  CDS            rop (fragment): Rop protein, which maintains plasmids at low copy number; rop
   5398..5496    +  misc_feature   bom (fragment): basis of mobility region from pBR322
   5502..5656    -  CDS            lacZα (fragment): LacZα fragment of β-galactosidase; lacZ fragment
