[The description below was written by a language model from this plasmid's Addgene catalogue record and pLannotate feature annotations shown in this document.]
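Description:
pBa-FRB-3myc-Rab7 is a mammalian expression plasmid of about 7 kb, built on the pBa-FRB-3myc backbone, that produces mouse Rab7 (Rab7a) fused at its N terminus to an FRB domain and a triple myc epitope. Transcription is driven by the chicken β-actin promoter followed by a chimeric chicken β-actin/rabbit β-globin intron, an arrangement that gives strong constitutive expression in many mammalian cell types, and the message is terminated by an SV40 polyadenylation signal. The Rab7 coding sequence was inserted by restriction cloning between RsrII and HpaI sites, both of which are retained. The automated annotation labels the Rab7 reading frame by its closest human protein match, whereas the catalogue entry gives mouse as the source. It does not call the 3myc tag separately, although there is an unannotated gap between FRB and Rab7 where the tag would be expected. The FRB segment is annotated as the T2098L variant of the FKBP-rapamycin binding domain, which binds rapamycin analogues such as AP21967.

In bacteria the plasmid is maintained by a high-copy ColE1/pUC-type origin and selected with ampicillin through the β-lactamase gene. The remaining lac, rop, bom and lacZα fragments are backbone remnants with no role in expression. The depositors note that the pBa vector is prone to recombination.

Rab7 is a small GTPase that marks late endosomes and lysosomes and governs their maturation and transport. The FRB tag allows drug-induced heterodimerisation with an FKBP-fused partner, and the myc epitopes allow immunodetection. The associated publication concerns an assay for preferential binding between Rabs, kinesins and endosomal subpopulations, which fits such a use, though the record does not detail the experimental design.
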