Addgene plasmid #64210: pBa-FRB-3myc-Rab7
Purpose: Rab7 with N-terminal FRB and triple myc tags
Depositing lab: Gary Banker & Marvin Bentley. Depositing organization: Oregon Health & Science University. Publication: A novel assay reveals preferential binding between Rabs, kinesins, and specific endosomal subpopulations. Bentley M, Decker H, Luisi J, Banker G. J Cell Biol. 2015 Feb 2;208(3):273-281. Epub 2015 Jan 26. 10.1083/jcb.201408056 PubMed 25624392.
Backbone
  Vector backbone: pBa-FRB-3myc
  Backbone size w/o insert (bp): 6280
  Total vector size (bp): 7037
  Vector type: Mammalian Expression
Growth in bacteria
  Bacterial resistance: Ampicillin, 100 μg/mL
  Growth temperature: 37°C
  Growth strain: Stbl3
  Copy number: High Copy
Gene/Insert
  Gene/Insert name: Rab7
  Species: M. musculus (mouse)
  Insert size (bp): 757
  GenBank ID: NM_009005
  Entrez Gene: Rab7 (a.k.a. Rab7a)
  Promoter: chicken Beta Actin
  Tag / fusion protein: FRB (N terminal on backbone); triple myc tag (3myc) (N terminal on backbone)
  Cloning method: Restriction Enzyme; 5′ cloning site RsrII (not destroyed); 3′ cloning site HpaI (not destroyed)
  Sequencing primers: 5′ TTCGGCTTCTGGCGTGTGAC; 3′ GATGAGTTTGGACAAACCAC
Resource information
  A portion of this plasmid was derived from a plasmid made by: Rab7 received from Paul Barnes, Oregon Health & Science University
Terms and licenses: Academic/Nonprofit Terms; Industry Terms: Not Available to Industry
Depositor comments: pBa vector is susceptable to recombination and should not be grown in fast growing bacteria or cloned using recombination. XL 10-Gold, Stbl3, OmniMax2, DH5alpha, and XL 1-Blue are suitable growth strains.
How to cite: pBa-FRB-3myc-Rab7 was a gift from Gary Banker & Marvin Bentley (Addgene plasmid # 64210 ; http://n2t.net/addgene:64210 ; RRID:Addgene_64210)
