>Addgene plasmid #64210 | pBa-FRB-3myc-Rab7 | addgene partial sequence | sequence record 123045 | pCAGGS5 5'-ggttcggcttctggcgtgtgacc-3'
CTTCCCTTCTCTGTTCCTCCGCAGCCCCCAAGCTTGGCGCGCCTAGGCCTACCATGGCTTCTAGAATCCT
CTGGCATGAGATGTGGCATGAAGGCCTGGAAGAGGCATCTCGTTTGTACTTTGGGGAAAGGAACGTGAAA
GGCATGTTTGAGGTGCTGGAGCCCTTGCATGCTATGATGGAACGGGGCCCCCAGACTCTGAAGGAAACAT
CCTTTAATCAGGCCTATGGTCGAGATTTAATGGAGGCCCAAGAGTGGTGCAGGAAGTACATGAAATCAGG
GAATGTCAAGGACCTCCTCCAAGCCTGGGACCTCTATTATCATGTGTTCCGACGAATCTCAAAGACTAGT
TATCCGTACGGAATGCAGAAGCTGATCTCAGAGGAGGACCTGCAAAAACTTATTTCTGAAGAGGATCTGC
AAAAGCTTATTTCTGAAGAAGATCTGTACAAGCGGACCGGTAGTGGCATGACCTCTAGGAAGAAAGTGTT
GCTGAAGGTCATCATCCTGGGGGACTCTGGTGTTGGAAAGACCTCTCTCATGAACCAGTATGTGAACAAG
AAGTTCAGTAACCAGTACAAAGCCACAATAGGAGCGGACTTTCTGACCAAGGAGGTGATGGTGGACGACA
GACTTGTTACCATGCAGATCTGGGACACAGCCGGTCAAGAACGGTTCCAGTCTCTTGGTGTGGCCTTCTA
CAGAGGTGCAGATTGCTGTGTTCTGGTGTTTGATGTGACTGCCCCCAACACTTTCAAAACCCTCGACAGC
TGGAGAGACGAGTTTCTCATCCAGGCCAGCCCCCGGGATCCCGAGAACTTCCCTTTT
