>Addgene plasmid #64210 | pBa-FRB-3myc-Rab7 | addgene partial sequence | sequence record 123046 | Lac-promoter 5'-CACTTTATGCTTCCGGCTCG-3'
ATTTCACACAGGAAACAGCTATGACATGATTACGAATTCGAGCTCGGTACCCGGGGATCCAGACATGATA
AGATACATTGATGAGTTTGGACAAACCACAACTAGAATGCAGTGAAAAAAATGCTTTATTTGTGAAATTT
GTGATGCTATTGCTTTATTTGTAACCATTATAAGCTGCAATAAACAAGTTAACAACAACAATTGCATTCA
TTTTATGTTTCAGGTTCAGGGGGAGGTGTGGGAGGTTTTTTAAAGCAAGTAAAACCTCTACAGATGTGAT
ATGGCTGATTATGATCATTACTTATCTAGATCAACAACTGCAGCTTTCTGCGGAGGCTTTGGCCCGGTCA
TTCTTGTCCAGTTTGATGGGTTCAGGGAATTCATTGTACAGTTCCACTTCTGTTTCCTGTTTAAGGGCAT
TCCGAGCAATTGTCTGGAAGGCCTGCTCCACATTGATGGCCTCCTTGGCACTGGTCTCGAAGTAAGGAAT
GTTGTTTTTGCTGTAGCACCAAGCCTGTGCCCTCTTTGTGGCCACTTGTCTGTTTTCCAGGTCAATCTTG
TTTCCCAACACAACAAAAGGGAAGTTCTCGGGATCCCGGGGGCTGGCCTGGATGAGAAACTCGTCTCTCC
AGCTGTCGAGGGTTTTGAAAGTGTTGGGGGCAGTCACATCAAACACCAGAACACAGCAATCTGCACCTCT
GTAGAAGGCCACACCAAGAGACTGGAACCGTTCTTGACCGGCTGTGTCCCAGATCTGCATGGTAACAAGT
CTGTCGTCCACCATCACCTCCTTGGTCAGAAAGTCCGCTCCTATTGTGGCTTTGTACTGGTTACTGAACT
TCTTGTTCACATACTGGTTCATGAGAGAGGTCTTTCCAACACCAGAGT
